>Addgene plasmid #202977 | Salsa-BC136-P2D4 | addgene full sequence | sequence record 421336 | Addgene NGS Result
AGCGCCCAATACGCAAACCGCCTCTCCCCGCGCGTTGGCCGATTCATTAATGCAGTCGAGGGATCTCCAT
AAGAGAAGAGGGACAGCTATGACTGGGAGTAGTCAGGAGAGGAGGAAAAATCTGGCTAGTAAAACATGTA
AGGAAAATTTTAGGGATGTTAAAGAAAAAAATAACACAAAACAAAATATAAAAAAAATCTAACCTCAAGT
CAAGGCTTTTCTATGGAATAAGGAATGGACAGCAGGGGGCTGTTTCATATACTGATGACCTCTTTATAGC
CAACCTTTGTTCATGGCAGCCAGCATATGGGCATATGTTGCCAAACTCTAAACCAAATACTCATTCTGAT
GTTTTAAATGATTTGCCCTCCCATATGTCCTTCCGAGTGAGAGACACAAAAAATTCCAACACACTATTGC
AATGAAAATAAATTTCCTTTATTAGCCAGAAGTCAGATGCTCAAGGGGCTTCATGATGTCCCCATAATTT
TTGGCAGAGGGAAAAAGATCGATCTCAGTGGTATTTGTGAGCCAGGGCATTGGCCACACCAGCCACCACC
TTCTGATAGGCAGCCTGCACCTGAGGAGTGAATTCTTTGCCAAAATGATGAGACAGCACAACAACCAGCA
CGTTGCCCAGGAGCTGTAGGAAAGAGAAGAAGGCATGAACATGGTTAGCAGAGGGGCCCGGTTTGGACTC
AGAGTATTTTATCCTCATCTCAAACAGTGTATATCATTGTAACCATAAAGAGAAAGGCAGGATGATGACC
AGGGTGTAGTTGTTTCTACCAATAAGAATATTTCCACGCCAGCCAGAATTTATATGCAGAAATATTCTAC
CTTATCATTTAATTATAACAATTGTTCTCTAAAACTGTGCTGAAGTACAATATAATATACCCTGATTGCC
TTGAAAAAAAAGTGATTAGAGAAAGTACTTACAATCTGACAAATAAACAAAAGTGAATTTAAAAATTCGT
TACAAATGCAAGCTAAAGTTTAACGAAAAAGTTACAGAAAATGAAAAGAAAATAAGAGGAGACAATGGTT
GTCAACAGAGTAGAAAGTGAAAGAAACAAAATTATCATGAGGGTCCATGGTGATACAAGGGACATCTTCC
CATTCTAAACAACACCCTGAAAACTTTGCCCCCTCCATATAACATGAATTTTACAATAGCGAAAAAGAAA
GAACAATCAAGGGTCCCCAAACTCACCCTGAAGTTCTCAGCTCTAGAGATATCGTCGAGGCCGCGCTAGC
GTTTAAACTGTCGACCTTAATTAAGAGATCTGCTCGAGGCGCGTCAGCTGACTAGAGGATCCCCGGGTAC
CGAGCTCGAATTCGGGGCCGCGGAGGCTGGATCGGTCCCGGTGTCTTCTATGGAGGTCAAAACAGCGTGG
ATGGCGTCTCCAGGCGATCTGACGGTTCACTAAACGAGCTCTGCTTATATAGGCCTCCCACCGTACACGC
CTACCTCGACCCGGGTACCGAGCTCGACTTTCACTTTTCTCTATCACTGATAGGGAGTGGTAAACTCGAC
TTTCACTTTTCTCTATCACTGATAGGGAGTGGTAAACTCGACTTTCACTTTTCTCTATCACTGATAGGGA
GTGGTAAACTCGACTTTCACTTTTCTCTATCACTGATAGGGAGTGGTAAACTCGACTTTCACTTTTCTCT
ATCACTGATAGGGAGTGGTAAACTCGACCTATATAAGCAGAGCTCGTTTAGTGAACCGTCAGATCGCCTG
GAGACGCCATCCACGCTGTTTTGACCTCCATAGAAGACACCGGGACCGATCCAGCCTCCGCGGCCCCGAA
TTCCTGCAGCGGCCGCTCTAGAACTAGTGGATCCCCGCGGATGGTGAGCAAGGGCGAGGAGCTGTTCACC
GGGGTGGTGCCCATCCTGGTCGAGCTGGACGGCGACGTAAACGGCCACAAGTTCAGCGTGTCCGGCGAGG
GCGAGGGCGATGCCACCTACGGCAAGCTGACCCTGAAGTTCATCTGCACCACCGGCAAGCTGCCCGTGCC
CTGGCCCACCCTCGTGACCACCCTGACCTACGGCGTGCAGTGCTTCAGCCGCTACCCCGACCACATGAAG
CAGCACGACTTCTTCAAGTCCGCCATGCCCGAAGGCTACGTCCAGGAGCGCACCATCTTCTTCAAGGACG
ACGGCAACTACAAGACCCGCGCCGAGGTGAAGTTCGAGGGCGACACCCTGGTGAACCGCATCGAGCTGAA
GGGCATCGACTTCAAGGAGGACGGCAACATCCTGGGGCACAAGCTGGAGTACAACTACAACAGCCACAAC
GTCTATATCATGGCCGACAAGCAGAAGAACGGCATCAAGGTGAACTTCAAGATCCGCCACAACATCGAGG
ACGGCAGCGTGCAGCTCGCCGACCACTACCAGCAGAACACCCCCATCGGCGACGGCCCCGTGCTGCTGCC
CGACAACCACTACCTGAGCACCCAGTCCGCCCTGAGCAAAGACCCCAACGAGAAGCGCGATCACATGGTC
CTGCTGGAGTTCGTGACCGCCGCCGGGATCACTCTCGGCATGGACGAGCTGTACAAGTAACCCGTAAGCT
GAATTCGATATCAAGCTTGTCGACCTAGTTCTAGAGGATCCAGACATGATAAGATACATTGATGAGTTTG
GACAAACCACAACTAGAATGCAGTGAAAAAAATGCTTTATTTGTGAAATTTGTGATGCTATTGCTTTATT
TGTAACCATTATAAGCTGCAATAAACAAGTTAACAACAACAATTGCATTCATTTTATGTTTCAGGTTCAG
GGGGAGGTGTGGGAGGTTTTTTAAAGCAAGTAAAACCTCTACAAATGTGGTATGGCTGATTATGATCCTG
CAAGCCTCGTCGTCCTGGCCGGACCACGCTATCTGTGCAAGGTCCCCGGCCCCGGACGCGCGCTCCATGA
GCAGAGCGCCCGCCGCCGAGGCGAAGACTCGGGCGGCGCCCTGCCCGTCCCACCAGGTCAACAGGCGGTA
ACCGGCCTCTTCATCGGGAATGCGCGCGACCTTCAGCATCGCCGGCATGTCCCCCTGGCGGACGGGAAGT
ATCCAGCTCGACCAAGCTGGCCGCGTCGAGTGAAGACGAAAGGGCCTCGTGATACGCCTATTTTTATAGG
TTAATGTCATGATAATAATGGTTTCTTAGACGTCAGGTGGCACTTTTCGGGGAAATGTGCGCGGAACCCC
TATTTGTTTATTTTTCTAAATACATTCAAATATGTATCCGCTCATGAGACAATAACCCTGATAAATGCTT
CAATAATATTGAAAAAGGAAGAGTATGAGTATTCAACATTTCCGTGTCGCCCTTATTCCCTTTTTTGCGG
CATTTTGCCTTCCTGTTTTTGCTCACCCAGAAACGCTGGTGAAAGTAAAAGATGCTGAAGATCAGTTGGG
TGCACGAGTGGGTTACATCGAACTGGATCTCAACAGCGGTAAGATCCTTGAGAGTTTTCGCCCCGAAGAA
CGTTTTCCAATGATGAGCACTTTTAAAGTTCTGCTATGTGGCGCGGTATTATCCCGTGTTGACGCCGGGC
AAGAGCAACTCGGTCGCCGCATACACTATTCTCAGAATGACTTGGTTGAGTACTCACCAGTCACAGAAAA
GCATCTTACGGATGGCATGACAGTAAGAGAATTATGCAGTGCTGCCATAACCATGAGTGATAACACTGCG
GCCAACTTACTTCTGACAACGATCGGAGGACCGAAGGAGCTAACCGCTTTTTTGCACAACATGGGGGATC
ATGTAACTCGCCTTGATCGTTGGGAACCGGAGCTGAATGAAGCCATACCAAACGACGAGCGTGACACCAC
GATGCCTGTAGCAATGGCAACAACGTTGCGCAAACTATTAACTGGCGAACTACTTACTCTAGCTTCCCGG
CAACAATTAATAGACTGGATGGAGGCGGATAAAGTTGCAGGACCACTTCTGCGCTCGGCCCTTCCGGCTG
GCTGGTTTATTGCTGATAAATCTGGAGCCGGTGAGCGTGGGTCTCGCGGTATCATTGCAGCACTGGGGCC
AGATGGTAAGCCCTCCCGTATCGTAGTTATCTACACGACGGGGAGTCAGGCAACTATGGATGAACGAAAT
AGACAGATCGCTGAGATAGGTGCCTCACTGATTAAGCATTGGTAACTGTCAGACCAAGTTTACTCATATA
TACTTTAGATTGATTTAAAACTTCATTTTTAATTTAAAAGGATCTAGGTGAAGATCCTTTTTGATAATCT
CATGACCAAAATCCCTTAACGTGAGTTTTCGTTCCACTGAGCGTCAGACCCCGTAGAAAAGATCAAAGGA
TCTTCTTGAGATCCTTTTTTTCTGCGCGTAATCTGCTGCTTGCAAACAAAAAAACCACCGCTACCAGCGG
TGGTTTGTTTGCCGGATCAAGAGCTACCAACTCTTTTTCCGAAGGTAACTGGCTTCAGCAGAGCGCAGAT
ACCAAATACTGTTCTTCTAGTGTAGCCGTAGTTAGGCCACCACTTCAAGAACTCTGTAGCACCGCCTACA
TACCTCGCTCTGCTAATCCTGTTACCAGTGGCTGCTGCCAGTGGCGATAAGTCGTGTCTTACCGGGTTGG
ACTCAAGACGATAGTTACCGGATAAGGCGCAGCGGTCGGGCTGAACGGGGGGTTCGTGCACACAGCCCAG
CTTGGAGCGAACGACCTACACCGAACTGAGATACCTACAGCGTGAGCTATGAGAAAGCGCCACGCTTCCC
GAAGGGAGAAAGGCGGACAGGTATCCGGTAAGCGGCAGGGTCGGAACAGGAGAGCGCACGAGGGAGCTTC
CAGGGGGAAACGCCTGGTATCTTTATAGTCCTGTCGGGTTTCGCCACCTCTGACTTGAGCGTCGATTTTT
GTGATGCTCGTCAGGGGGGCGGAGCCTATGGAAAAACGCCAGCAACGCGGCCTTTTTACGGTTCCTGGCC
TTTTGCTGGCCTTTTGCTCACATGTTCTTTCCTGCGTTATCCCCTGATTCTGTGGATAACCGTATTACCG
CCTTTGAGTGAGCTGATACCGCTCGCCGCAGCCGAACGACCGAGCGCAGCGAGTCAGTGAGCGAGGAAGC
GGAAG
Features (pLannotate 1.2.2; 17 found; start..end, strand, type, name):
      2..55      +  CDS            lacI (fragment): lac repressor; lacI; The lac repressor binds to the lac operator to inhibit transcription in E. coli. This inhibition can be relieved by adding lactose or isopropyl-β-D-thiogalactopyranoside (IPTG).
    388..443     -  polyA_signal   β-globin poly(A) signal: rabbit β-globin polyadenylation signal (Gil and Proudfoot, 1987)
    518..640     -  CDS            HBB: HBB_COLGU - Experimental evidence at transcript level: Swiss-Prot protein existence level 2. Involved in oxygen transport from the lung to the various peripheral tissues. From Colobus guereza (Mantled guereza) (Eastern black-and-white colobus monkey).
    644..1216    -  intron         β-globin intron: intron from rabbit β-globin gene
   1312..1343    -  misc_feature   MCS (fragment): pUC18/19 multiple cloning site
   1437..1475    -  promoter       minimal CMV promoter: human cytomegalovirus (CMV) immediate early promoter
   1493..1708    -  protein_bind   tetracycline response element (fragment): contains seven copies of the tetracycline operator tetO tetracycline repressor TetR
   1708..1753    +  promoter       TRE3GV promoter (fragment): 3rd-generation Tet-responsive promoter that can be activated by binding of Tet-On® 3G, optimized for retroviral and lentiviral vectors
   1829..1856    +  misc_feature   MCS (fragment): pBluescript multiple cloning site
   1861..2580    +  CDS            EGFP: the original enhanced GFP (Yang et al., 1996) mammalian codon-optimized
   2591..2613    +  misc_feature   MCS (fragment): pBluescript multiple cloning site
   2627..2761    -  polyA_signal   SV40 poly(A) signal: SV40 polyadenylation signal
   2784..2867    -  CDS            large T antigen (fragment): large T antigen from SV40 (simian virus 40)
   2861..3091    -  CDS            str (fragment): STR_KLEPN - Protein inferred from homology: Swiss-Prot protein existence level 3. The aminoglycoside phosphotransferases achieve inactivation of their antibiotic substrates by phosphorylation. From Klebsiella pneumoniae.
   3210..3314    +  promoter       AmpR promoter: bla
   3315..4175    +  CDS            AmpR: β-lactamase; bla; confers resistance to ampicillin, carbenicillin, and related antibiotics
   4346..4934    +  rep_origin     ori: high-copy-number ColE1/pMB1/pBR322/pUC origin of replication
