[The description below was written by a language model from this plasmid's Addgene catalogue record and pLannotate feature annotations shown in this document.]
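Description:
Salsa-BC136-P2D4 is a 5.1 kb mammalian expression plasmid built on the pCER206 backbone. It serves as one member of a set of barcoded reporter plasmids for PRESTO-Salsa, a highly multiplexed assay for screening GPCR bioactivity. It is propagated in E. coli at high copy from a ColE1/pUC-type origin and selected with ampicillin through a β-lactamase cassette driven by its own bla promoter. The annotation shows no intact mammalian selection marker, only short remnants of lacI, an aminoglycoside phosphotransferase and SV40 large T antigen that appear to be carry-over from earlier vectors.

The payload is a roughly 730 bp synthetic insert recorded as EGFP/BC136, placed under a tetracycline response element. The feature table suggests a bidirectional arrangement. A tetO array sits centrally, flanked on one side by a TRE3G-type promoter fragment that reads into mammalian codon-optimised EGFP. On the other side, a minimal CMV promoter points in the opposite direction towards a multiple cloning site fragment, a rabbit β-globin intron, a β-globin exon fragment and the β-globin polyadenylation signal. No coding sequence is annotated in that second arm. The barcode itself is not annotated, but the BsrGI and HindIII cloning sites and the short MCS fragment just after EGFP imply that BC136 lies in the 3′ region of the EGFP transcript, upstream of an SV40 poly(A) signal, which the annotation shows in reverse orientation.

In use, a tetracycline-controlled transactivator drives transcription from the TRE, producing EGFP mRNA that carries the unique barcode. Barcode abundance can then report on activity in pooled samples. The record does not state which receptor is paired with this barcode, and the meaning of "P2D4" in the name is not explained.
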