Addgene plasmid #202977: Salsa-BC136-P2D4
Purpose: Expression of barcoded reporter plasmid for PRESTO-Salsa; EGFP/BC136
Depositing lab: Noah Palm. Depositing organization: Yale University. Publication: Highly multiplexed bioactivity screening reveals human and microbiota metabolome-GPCRome interactions. Chen H, Rosen CE, Gonzalez-Hernandez JA, Song D, Potempa J, Ring AM, Palm NW. Cell. 2023 Jul 6;186(14):3095-3110.e19. doi: 10.1016/j.cell.2023.05.024. Epub 2023 Jun 14. PubMed 37321219.
Backbone
  Vector backbone: pCER206
  Vector type: Mammalian Expression
Growth in bacteria
  Bacterial resistance: Ampicillin, 100 μg/mL
  Growth temperature: 37°C
  Growth strain: DH5alpha
  Copy number: High Copy
Gene/Insert
  Gene/Insert name: EGFP/BC136
  Species: Synthetic
  Insert size (bp): 730
  Promoter: Tet Response Element (TRE)
  Cloning method: Restriction Enzyme; 5′ cloning site BsrGI (not destroyed); 3′ cloning site HindIII (not destroyed)
  Sequencing primers: 5′ Custom primer (GAAGCGCGATCACATGG)
Terms and licenses: Academic/Nonprofit Terms; Industry Terms: Not Available to Industry
How to cite: Salsa-BC136-P2D4 was a gift from Noah Palm (Addgene plasmid # 202977 ; http://n2t.net/addgene:202977 ; RRID:Addgene_202977)
