>Addgene plasmid #202977 | Salsa-BC136-P2D4 | depositor partial sequence | sequence record 393850 | BC136
CCCGTAAGCT
